Addgene plasmid #244847: pLentiCRISPR ATP23 sg1
Purpose: Knockout of human ATP23
Depositing lab: Alexis Jourdain. Depositing organization: Universite de Lausanne (UNIL). Publication: An updated inventory of genes essential for oxidative phosphorylation identifies a mitochondrial origin in familial Meniere's disease. Harhai M, Foged MM, Zarges C, Landoni JC, Chollet S, Simonelli M, Recazens E, Lisci M, Laban N, Manley S, Riemer J, Lopez-Escamez JA, Lysakowski A, Jourdain AA. Cell Rep. 2025 Jul 25;44(8):116069. doi: 10.1016/j.celrep.2025.116069. PubMed 40714634.
Backbone
  Vector backbone: lentiCRISPR v2 puro
  Backbone manufacturer: Feng Zhang (Addgene #52961)
  Vector type: Lentiviral, CRISPR
  Selectable markers: Puromycin
Growth in bacteria
  Bacterial resistance: Ampicillin, 100 μg/mL
  Growth temperature: 37°C
  Growth strain: NEB Stable
  Copy number: High Copy
Gene/Insert
  Gene/Insert name: ATP23 sgRNA
  gRNA/shRNA sequence: TCAGGCCCATATGAACAGAG
  Species: H. sapiens (human)
  Entrez Gene: XRCC6BP1 (a.k.a. KUB3, MGC134817, MGC134818)
  Promoter: U6
  Cloning method: Restriction Enzyme; 5′ cloning site Unknown (unknown if destroyed)
Resource information
  A portion of this plasmid was derived from a plasmid made by: Integrated DNA Technologies
Terms and licenses: Academic/Nonprofit Terms; Industry Terms: Not Available to Industry
How to cite: pLentiCRISPR ATP23 sg1 was a gift from Alexis Jourdain (Addgene plasmid # 244847 ; http://n2t.net/addgene:244847 ; RRID:Addgene_244847)
