[The description below was written by a language model from this plasmid's Addgene catalogue record and pLannotate feature annotations shown in this document.]
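Description:
pLentiCRISPR ATP23 sg1 is an all-in-one lentiviral CRISPR plasmid of about 13 kb, built on the lentiCRISPR v2 puro backbone and intended to knock out human ATP23 (listed in Entrez under XRCC6BP1/KUB3). It is propagated in E. coli through a high-copy ColE1/pUC-type origin with ampicillin selection from the β-lactamase gene. The backbone also carries an f1 origin and an SV40/EM7-driven bleomycin/Zeocin resistance cassette that lies outside the viral genome.

The transfer cassette follows a third-generation, self-inactivating design. A CMV enhancer/promoter fused to a truncated HIV-1 5′ LTR drives production of the genomic RNA in packaging cells. This is followed by the Ψ packaging signal with a gag fragment, the RRE for Rev-dependent nuclear export, and the cPPT/CTS, which aids nuclear import. The genome ends in a WPRE, which enhances transcript expression, and a ΔU3 3′ LTR.

Within this frame, a human U6 RNA polymerase III promoter expresses a single ATP23-targeting spacer joined to the Streptococcus pyogenes guide RNA scaffold. An EF-1α core promoter drives S. pyogenes Cas9, with the puromycin N-acetyltransferase coding sequence annotated just downstream. The feature table does not annotate the linker between the two, nor any epitope tags or nuclear localisation signals.

Transduced cells therefore receive guide, nuclease and puromycin resistance from one integrated provirus, so edited populations can be selected with the drug. The "sg1" name suggests it is one of several guides against this gene. The associated publication concerns genes essential for oxidative phosphorylation, which fits a use in loss-of-function studies of mitochondrial function.
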