Features (pLannotate 1.2.2; 33 found; start..end, strand, type, name):
    583..1171    +  misc_feature   WPRE: woodchuck hepatitis virus posttranscriptional regulatory element
   1222..1241    +  misc_feature   cPPT/CTS (fragment): central polypurine tract and central termination sequence of HIV-1
   1243..1476    +  LTR            3' LTR (ΔU3): self-inactivating 3' long terminal repeat (LTR) from HIV-1
   1508..1732    +  polyA_signal   bGH poly(A) signal: bovine growth hormone polyadenylation signal
   1736..1757    +  promoter       SV40 promoter (fragment): SV40 enhancer and early promoter
   1778..2206    +  rep_origin     f1 ori (sequence partly withheld): f1 bacteriophage origin of replication; arrow indicates direction of (+) strand synthesis
   2220..2549    +  promoter       SV40 promoter: SV40 enhancer and early promoter
   2597..2644    +  promoter       EM7 promoter: synthetic bacterial promoter&nbsp
   2663..3037    +  CDS            BleoR: antibiotic-binding protein; Sh ble from Streptoalloteichus hindustanus; confers resistance to bleomycin, phleomycin, and Zeocin™
   3047..3172    +  CDS            ble (fragment): BLE_KLEPN - Experimental evidence at protein level: Swiss-Prot protein existence level 1. Binding protein with a strong affinity to the bleomycin family of antibiotics. Binds to CL990; an antimitotic-antibiotic compound. From Klebsiella pneumoniae.
   3167..3288    +  polyA_signal   SV40 poly(A) signal: SV40 polyadenylation signal
   3359..3381    -  protein_bind   lac operator (fragment): The lac repressor binds to the lac operator to inhibit transcription in E. coli. This inhibition can be relieved by adding lactose or isopropyl-β-D-thiogalactopyranoside (IPTG). lac repressor encoded by lacI
   3385..3415    -  promoter       lac promoter: promoter for the E. coli lac operon
   3430..3451    -  protein_bind   CAP binding site: CAP binding activates transcription in the presence of cAMP. E. coli catabolite activator protein
   3464..3556    -  CDS            lacI (fragment): lac repressor; lacI; The lac repressor binds to the lac operator to inhibit transcription in E. coli. This inhibition can be relieved by adding lactose or isopropyl-β-D-thiogalactopyranoside (IPTG).
   3739..4327    -  rep_origin     ori: high-copy-number ColE1/pMB1/pBR322/pUC origin of replication
   4498..5358    -  CDS            AmpR: β-lactamase; bla; confers resistance to ampicillin, carbenicillin, and related antibiotics
   5359..5463    -  promoter       AmpR promoter: bla
   5522..5574    -  misc_feature   bom (fragment): basis of mobility region from pBR322
   5805..6108    +  enhancer       CMV enhancer: human cytomegalovirus immediate early enhancer
   6109..6308    +  promoter       CMV promoter: human cytomegalovirus (CMV) immediate early promoter
   6326..6506    +  LTR            5' LTR (truncated): truncated 5' long terminal repeat (LTR) from HIV-1
   6553..6678    +  misc_feature   HIV-1 Ψ: packaging signal of human immunodeficiency virus type 1
   6662..7025    +  CDS            HIV-1 gag (fragment): gag protein from human immunodeficiency virus 1; gag
   7171..7404    +  misc_feature   RRE: The Rev response element (RRE) of HIV-1 allows for Rev-dependent mRNA export from the nucleus to the cytoplasm.
   7781..7881    +  CDS            Rev (fragment): human immunodeficiency virus 1 (HIV-1) Rev protein; rev; enhances nuclear export of unspliced and incompletely spliced viral mRNAs
   7931..8048    +  misc_feature   cPPT/CTS: central polypurine tract and central termination sequence of HIV-1
   8099..8339    +  promoter       U6 promoter: RNA polymerase III promoter for human U6 snRNA
   8369..8444    +  misc_RNA       gRNA scaffold: guide RNA scaffold for the Streptococcus pyogenes CRISPR/Cas9 system
   8462..8480    +  CDS            small t antigen (fragment): SV40 (simian virus 40) small t antigen
   8506..8717    +  promoter       EF-1α core promoter: core promoter for human elongation factor EF-1α
   8742..12845   +  CDS            Cas9: Cas9 (Csn1) endonuclease from the Streptococcus pyogenes Type II CRISPR/Cas system generates RNA-guided double strand breaks in DNA
  12983..567     +  CDS            PuroR (fragment) (across the origin): puromycin N-acetyltransferase; pac from Streptomyces; confers resistance to puromycin
>Addgene plasmid #244847 | pLentiCRISPR ATP23 sg1 | addgene full sequence | sequence record 489375 | Addgene NGS Result
ACCCGCGACGACGTCCCCAGGGCCGTACGCACCCTCGCCGCCGCGTTCGCCGACTACCCCGCCACGCGCC
ACACCGTCGATCCGGACCGCCACATCGAGCGGGTCACCGAGCTGCAAGAACTCTTCCTCACGCGCGTCGG
GCTCGACATCGGCAAGGTGTGGGTCGCGGACGACGGCGCCGCGGTGGCGGTCTGGACCACGCCGGAGAGC
GTCGAAGCGGGGGCGGTGTTCGCCGAGATCGGCCCGCGCATGGCCGAGTTGAGCGGTTCCCGGCTGGCCG
CGCAGCAACAGATGGAAGGCCTCCTGGCGCCGCACCGGCCCAAGGAGCCCGCGTGGTTCCTGGCCACCGT
CGGAGTCTCGCCCGACCACCAGGGCAAGGGTCTGGGCAGCGCCGTCGTGCTCCCCGGAGTGGAGGCGGCC
GAGCGCGCCGGGGTGCCCGCCTTCCTGGAGACCTCCGCGCCCCGCAACCTCCCCTTCTACGAGCGGCTCG
GCTTCACCGTCACCGCCGACGTCGAGGTGCCCGAAGGACCGCGCACCTGGTGCATGACCCGCAAGCCCGG
TGCCTGAACGCGTTAAGTCGACAATCAACCTCTGGATTACAAAATTTGTGAAAGATTGACTGGTATTCTT
AACTATGTTGCTCCTTTTACGCTATGTGGATACGCTGCTTTAATGCCTTTGTATCATGCTATTGCTTCCC
GTATGGCTTTCATTTTCTCCTCCTTGTATAAATCCTGGTTGCTGTCTCTTTATGAGGAGTTGTGGCCCGT
TGTCAGGCAACGTGGCGTGGTGTGCACTGTGTTTGCTGACGCAACCCCCACTGGTTGGGGCATTGCCACC
ACCTGTCAGCTCCTTTCCGGGACTTTCGCTTTCCCCCTCCCTATTGCCACGGCGGAACTCATCGCCGCCT
GCCTTGCCCGCTGCTGGACAGGGGCTCGGCTGTTGGGCACTGACAATTCCGTGGTGTTGTCGGGGAAATC
ATCGTCCTTTCCTTGGCTGCTCGCCTGTGTTGCCACCTGGATTCTGCGCGGGACGTCCTTCTGCTACGTC
CCTTCGGCCCTCAATCCAGCGGACCTTCCTTCCCGCGGCCTGCTGCCGGCTCTGCGGCCTCTTCCGCGTC
TTCGCCTTCGCCCTCAGACGAGTCGGATCTCCCTTTGGGCCGCCTCCCCGCGTCGACTTTAAGACCAATG
ACTTACAAGGCAGCTGTAGATCTTAGCCACTTTTTAAAAGAAAAGGGGGGACTGGAAGGGCTAATTCACT
CCCAACGAAGACAAGATCTGCTTTTTGCTTGTACTGGGTCTCTCTGGTTAGACCAGATCTGAGCCTGGGA
GCTCTCTGGCTAACTAGGGAACCCACTGCTTAAGCCTCAATAAAGCTTGCCTTGAGTGCTTCAAGTAGTG
TGTGCCCGTCTGTTGTGTGACTCTGGTAACTAGAGATCCCTCAGACCCTTTTAGTCAGTGTGGAAAATCT
CTAGCAGGGCCCGTTTAAACCCGCTGATCAGCCTCGACTGTGCCTTCTAGTTGCCAGCCATCTGTTGTTT
GCCCCTCCCCCGTGCCTTCCTTGACCCTGGAAGGTGCCACTCCCACTGTCCTTTCCTAATAAAATGAGGA
AATTGCATCGCATTGTCTGAGTAGGTGTCATTCTATTCTGGGGGGTGGGGTGGGGCAGGACAGCAAGGGG
GAGGATTGGGAAGACAATAGCAGGCATGCTGGGGATGCGGTGGGCTCTATGGCTTCTGAGGCGGAAAGAA
CCAGCTGGGGCTCTAGGGGGTATCCCC
[124 nt withheld, positions 1778-1901]
C
[91 nt withheld, positions 1903-1993]
A
[49 nt withheld, positions 1995-2043]
CCTTTGACGTTGGAGTCCACGTTCTTT
[37 nt withheld, positions 2071-2107]
ACCCTATCTCGGTCTATTCTTTTGATTTATAAGGGATTTTGCCGATTTCGGCCTATTGGTTAAAAAATGA
GCTGATTTAACAAAAATTTAACGCGAATTAATTCTGTGGAATGTGTGTCAGTTAGGGTGTGGAAAGTCCC
CAGGCTCCCCAGCAGGCAGAAGTATGCAAAGCATGCATCTCAATTAGTCAGCAACCAGGTGTGGAAAGTC
CCCAGGCTCCCCAGCAGGCAGAAGTATGCAAAGCATGCATCTCAATTAGTCAGCAACCATAGTCCCGCCC
CTAACTCCGCCCATCCCGCCCCTAACTCCGCCCAGTTCCGCCCATTCTCCGCCCCATGGCTGACTAATTT
TTTTTATTTATGCAGAGGCCGAGGCCGCCTCTGCCTCTGAGCTATTCCAGAAGTAGTGAGGAGGCTTTTT
TGGAGGCCTAGGCTTTTGCAAAAAGCTCCCGGGAGCTTGTATATCCATTTTCGGATCTGATCAGCACGTG
TTGACAATTAATCATCGGCATAGTATATCGGCATAGTATAATACGACAAGGTGAGGAACTAAACCATGGC
CAAGTTGACCAGTGCCGTTCCGGTGCTCACCGCGCGCGACGTCGCCGGAGCGGTCGAGTTCTGGACCGAC
CGGCTCGGGTTCTCCCGGGACTTCGTGGAGGACGACTTCGCCGGTGTGGTCCGGGACGACGTGACCCTGT
TCATCAGCGCGGTCCAGGACCAGGTGGTGCCGGACAACACCCTGGCCTGGGTGTGGGTGCGCGGCCTGGA
CGAGCTGTACGCCGAGTGGTCGGAGGTCGTGTCCACGAACTTCCGGGACGCCTCCGGGCCGGCCATGACC
GAGATCGGCGAGCAGCCGTGGGGGCGGGAGTTCGCCCTGCGCGACCCGGCCGGCAACTGCGTGCACTTCG
TGGCCGAGGAGCAGGACTGACACGTGCTACGAGATTTCGATTCCACCGCCGCCTTCTATGAAAGGTTGGG
CTTCGGAATCGTTTTCCGGGACGCCGGCTGGATGATCCTCCAGCGCGGGGATCTCATGCTGGAGTTCTTC
GCCCACCCCAACTTGTTTATTGCAGCTTATAATGGTTACAAATAAAGCAATAGCATCACAAATTTCACAA
ATAAAGCATTTTTTTCACTGCATTCTAGTTGTGGTTTGTCCAAACTCATCAATGTATCTTATCATGTCTG
TATACCGTCGACCTCTAGCTAGAGCTTGGCGTAATCATGGTCATAGCTGTTTCCTGTGTGAAATTGTTAT
CCGCTCACAATTCCACACAACATACGAGCCGGAAGCATAAAGTGTAAAGCCTGGGGTGCCTAATGAGTGA
GCTAACTCACATTAATTGCGTTGCGCTCACTGCCCGCTTTCCAGTCGGGAAACCTGTCGTGCCAGCTGCA
TTAATGAATCGGCCAACGCGCGGGGAGAGGCGGTTTGCGTATTGGGCGCTCTTCCGCTTCCTCGCTCACT
GACTCGCTGCGCTCGGTCGTTCGGCTGCGGCGAGCGGTATCAGCTCACTCAAAGGCGGTAATACGGTTAT
CCACAGAATCAGGGGATAACGCAGGAAAGAACATGTGAGCAAAAGGCCAGCAAAAGGCCAGGAACCGTAA
AAAGGCCGCGTTGCTGGCGTTTTTCCATAGGCTCCGCCCCCCTGACGAGCATCACAAAAATCGACGCTCA
AGTCAGAGGTGGCGAAACCCGACAGGACTATAAAGATACCAGGCGTTTCCCCCTGGAAGCTCCCTCGTGC
GCTCTCCTGTTCCGACCCTGCCGCTTACCGGATACCTGTCCGCCTTTCTCCCTTCGGGAAGCGTGGCGCT
TTCTCATAGCTCACGCTGTAGGTATCTCAGTTCGGTGTAGGTCGTTCGCTCCAAGCTGGGCTGTGTGCAC
GAACCCCCCGTTCAGCCCGACCGCTGCGCCTTATCCGGTAACTATCGTCTTGAGTCCAACCCGGTAAGAC
ACGACTTATCGCCACTGGCAGCAGCCACTGGTAACAGGATTAGCAGAGCGAGGTATGTAGGCGGTGCTAC
AGAGTTCTTGAAGTGGTGGCCTAACTACGGCTACACTAGAAGAACAGTATTTGGTATCTGCGCTCTGCTG
AAGCCAGTTACCTTCGGAAAAAGAGTTGGTAGCTCTTGATCCGGCAAACAAACCACCGCTGGTAGCGGTG
GTTTTTTTGTTTGCAAGCAGCAGATTACGCGCAGAAAAAAAGGATCTCAAGAAGATCCTTTGATCTTTTC
TACGGGGTCTGACGCTCAGTGGAACGAAAACTCACGTTAAGGGATTTTGGTCATGAGATTATCAAAAAGG
ATCTTCACCTAGATCCTTTTAAATTAAAAATGAAGTTTTAAATCAATCTAAAGTATATATGAGTAAACTT
GGTCTGACAGTTACCAATGCTTAATCAGTGAGGCACCTATCTCAGCGATCTGTCTATTTCGTTCATCCAT
AGTTGCCTGACTCCCCGTCGTGTAGATAACTACGATACGGGAGGGCTTACCATCTGGCCCCAGTGCTGCA
ATGATACCGCGAGACCCACGCTCACCGGCTCCAGATTTATCAGCAATAAACCAGCCAGCCGGAAGGGCCG
AGCGCAGAAGTGGTCCTGCAACTTTATCCGCCTCCATCCAGTCTATTAATTGTTGCCGGGAAGCTAGAGT
AAGTAGTTCGCCAGTTAATAGTTTGCGCAACGTTGTTGCCATTGCTACAGGCATCGTGGTGTCACGCTCG
TCGTTTGGTATGGCTTCATTCAGCTCCGGTTCCCAACGATCAAGGCGAGTTACATGATCCCCCATGTTGT
GCAAAAAAGCGGTTAGCTCCTTCGGTCCTCCGATCGTTGTCAGAAGTAAGTTGGCCGCAGTGTTATCACT
CATGGTTATGGCAGCACTGCATAATTCTCTTACTGTCATGCCATCCGTAAGATGCTTTTCTGTGACTGGT
GAGTACTCAACCAAGTCATTCTGAGAATAGTGTATGCGGCGACCGAGTTGCTCTTGCCCGGCGTCAATAC
GGGATAATACCGCGCCACATAGCAGAACTTTAAAAGTGCTCATCATTGGAAAACGTTCTTCGGGGCGAAA
ACTCTCAAGGATCTTACCGCTGTTGAGATCCAGTTCGATGTAACCCACTCGTGCACCCAACTGATCTTCA
GCATCTTTTACTTTCACCAGCGTTTCTGGGTGAGCAAAAACAGGAAGGCAAAATGCCGCAAAAAAGGGAA
TAAGGGCGACACGGAAATGTTGAATACTCATACTCTTCCTTTTTCAATATTATTGAAGCATTTATCAGGG
TTATTGTCTCATGAGCGGATACATATTTGAATGTATTTAGAAAAATAAACAAATAGGGGTTCCGCGCACA
TTTCCCCGAAAAGTGCCACCTGACGTCGACGGATCGGGAGATCTCCCGATCCCCTATGGTGCACTCTCAG
TACAATCTGCTCTGATGCCGCATAGTTAAGCCAGTATCTGCTCCCTGCTTGTGTGTTGGAGGTCGCTGAG
TAGTGCGCGAGCAAAATTTAAGCTACAACAAGGCAAGGCTTGACCGACAATTGCATGAAGAATCTGCTTA
GGGTTAGGCGTTTTGCGCTGCTTCGCGATGTACGGGCCAGATATACGCGTTGACATTGATTATTGACTAG
TTATTAATAGTAATCAATTAGGGGGTCATTAGTTCATAGCCCATATATGGAGTTCCGCGTTACATAACTT
ACGGTAAATGGCCCGCCTGGCTGACCGCCCAACGACCCCCGCCCATTGACGTCAATAATGACGTATGTTC
CCATAGTAACGCCAATAGGGACTTTCCATTGACGTCAATGGGTGGAGTATTTACGGTAAACTGCCCACTT
GGCAGTACATCAAGTGTATCATATGCCAAGTACGCCCCCTATTGACGTCAATGACGGTAAATGGCCCGCC
TGGCATTATGCCCAGTACATGACCTTATGGGACTTTCCTACTTGGCAGTACATCTACGTATTAGTCATCG
CTATTACCATGGTGATGCGGTTTTGGCAGTACATCAATGGGCGTGGATAGCGGTTTGACTCACGGGGATT
TCCAAGTCTCCACCCCATTGACGTCAATGGGAGTTTGTTTTGGCACCAAAATCAACGGGACTTTCCAAAA
TGTCGTAACAACTCCGCCCCATTGACGCAAATGGGCGGTAGGCGTGTACGGTGGGAGGTCTATATAAGCA
GCGCGTTTTGCCTGTACTGGGTCTCTCTGGTTAGACCAGATCTGAGCCTGGGAGCTCTCTGGCTAACTAG
GGAACCCACTGCTTAAGCCTCAATAAAGCTTGCCTTGAGTGCTTCAAGTAGTGTGTGCCCGTCTGTTGTG
TGACTCTGGTAACTAGAGATCCCTCAGACCCTTTTAGTCAGTGTGGAAAATCTCTAGCAGTGGCGCCCGA
ACAGGGACTTGAAAGCGAAAGGGAAACCAGAGGAGCTCTCTCGACGCAGGACTCGGCTTGCTGAAGCGCG
CACGGCAAGAGGCGAGGGGCGGCGACTGGTGAGTACGCCAAAAATTTTGACTAGCGGAGGCTAGAAGGAG
AGAGATGGGTGCGAGAGCGTCAGTATTAAGCGGGGGAGAATTAGATCGCGATGGGAAAAAATTCGGTTAA
GGCCAGGGGGAAAGAAAAAATATAAATTAAAACATATAGTATGGGCAAGCAGGGAGCTAGAACGATTCGC
AGTTAATCCTGGCCTGTTAGAAACATCAGAAGGCTGTAGACAAATACTGGGACAGCTACAACCATCCCTT
CAGACAGGATCAGAAGAACTTAGATCATTATATAATACAGTAGCAACCCTCTATTGTGTGCATCAAAGGA
TAGAGATAAAAGACACCAAGGAAGCTTTAGACAAGATAGAGGAAGAGCAAAACAAAAGTAAGACCACCGC
ACAGCAAGCGGCCGCTGATCTTCAGACCTGGAGGAGGAGATATGAGGGACAATTGGAGAAGTGAATTATA
TAAATATAAAGTAGTAAAAATTGAACCATTAGGAGTAGCACCCACCAAGGCAAAGAGAAGAGTGGTGCAG
AGAGAAAAAAGAGCAGTGGGAATAGGAGCTTTGTTCCTTGGGTTCTTGGGAGCAGCAGGAAGCACTATGG
GCGCAGCGTCAATGACGCTGACGGTACAGGCCAGACAATTATTGTCTGGTATAGTGCAGCAGCAGAACAA
TTTGCTGAGGGCTATTGAGGCGCAACAGCATCTGTTGCAACTCACAGTCTGGGGCATCAAGCAGCTCCAG
GCAAGAATCCTGGCTGTGGAAAGATACCTAAAGGATCAACAGCTCCTGGGGATTTGGGGTTGCTCTGGAA
AACTCATTTGCACCACTGCTGTGCCTTGGAATGCTAGTTGGAGTAATAAATCTCTGGAACAGATTTGGAA
TCACACGACCTGGATGGAGTGGGACAGAGAAATTAACAATTACACAAGCTTAATACACTCCTTAATTGAA
GAATCGCAAAACCAGCAAGAAAAGAATGAACAAGAATTATTGGAATTAGATAAATGGGCAAGTTTGTGGA
ATTGGTTTAACATAACAAATTGGCTGTGGTATATAAAATTATTCATAATGATAGTAGGAGGCTTGGTAGG
TTTAAGAATAGTTTTTGCTGTACTTTCTATAGTGAATAGAGTTAGGCAGGGATATTCACCATTATCGTTT
CAGACCCACCTCCCAACCCCGAGGGGACCCGACAGGCCCGAAGGAATAGAAGAAGAAGGTGGAGAGAGAG
ACAGAGACAGATCCATTCGATTAGTGAACGGATCGGCACTGCGTGCGCCAATTCTGCAGACAAATGGCAG
TATTCATCCACAATTTTAAAAGAAAAGGGGGGATTGGGGGGTACAGTGCAGGGGAAAGAATAGTAGACAT
AATAGCAACAGACATACAAACTAAAGAATTACAAAAACAAATTACAAAAATTCAAAATTTTCGGGTTTAT
TACAGGGACAGCAGAGATCCAGTTTGGTTAATTAAGGTACCGAGGGCCTATTTCCCATGATTCCTTCATA
TTTGCATATACGATACAAGGCTGTTAGAGAGATAATTAGAATTAATTTGACTGTAAACACAAAGATATTA
GTACAAAATACGTGACGTAGAAAGTAATAATTTCTTGGGTAGTTTGCAGTTTTAAAATTATGTTTTAAAA
TGGACTATCATATGCTTACCGTAACTTGAAAGTATTTCGATTTCTTGGCTTTATATATCTTGTGGAAAGG
ACGAAACACCGTCAGGCCCATATGAACAGAGGTTTTAGAGCTAGAAATAGCAAGTTAAAATAAGGCTAGT
CCGTTATCAACTTGAAAAAGTGGCACCGAGTCGGTGCTTTTTTGAATTCGCTAGCTAGGTCTTGAAAGGA
GTGGGAATTGGCTCCGGTGCCCGTCAGTGGGCAGAGCGCACATCGCCCACAGTCCCCGAGAAGTTGGGGG
GAGGGGTCGGCAATTGATCCGGTGCCTAGAGAAGGTGGCGCGGGGTAAACTGGGAAAGTGATGTCGTGTA
CTGGCTCCGCCTTTTTCCCGAGGGTGGGGGAGAACCGTATATAAGTGCAGTAGTCGCCGTGAACGTTCTT
TTTCGCAACGGGTTTGCCGCCAGAACACAGGACCGGTTCTAGAGCGCTGCCACCATGGACAAGAAGTACA
GCATCGGCCTGGACATCGGCACCAACTCTGTGGGCTGGGCCGTGATCACCGACGAGTACAAGGTGCCCAG
CAAGAAATTCAAGGTGCTGGGCAACACCGACCGGCACAGCATCAAGAAGAACCTGATCGGAGCCCTGCTG
TTCGACAGCGGCGAAACAGCCGAGGCCACCCGGCTGAAGAGAACCGCCAGAAGAAGATACACCAGACGGA
AGAACCGGATCTGCTATCTGCAAGAGATCTTCAGCAACGAGATGGCCAAGGTGGACGACAGCTTCTTCCA
CAGACTGGAAGAGTCCTTCCTGGTGGAAGAGGATAAGAAGCACGAGCGGCACCCCATCTTCGGCAACATC
GTGGACGAGGTGGCCTACCACGAGAAGTACCCCACCATCTACCACCTGAGAAAGAAACTGGTGGACAGCA
CCGACAAGGCCGACCTGCGGCTGATCTATCTGGCCCTGGCCCACATGATCAAGTTCCGGGGCCACTTCCT
GATCGAGGGCGACCTGAACCCCGACAACAGCGACGTGGACAAGCTGTTCATCCAGCTGGTGCAGACCTAC
AACCAGCTGTTCGAGGAAAACCCCATCAACGCCAGCGGCGTGGACGCCAAGGCCATCCTGTCTGCCAGAC
TGAGCAAGAGCAGACGGCTGGAAAATCTGATCGCCCAGCTGCCCGGCGAGAAGAAGAATGGCCTGTTCGG
AAACCTGATTGCCCTGAGCCTGGGCCTGACCCCCAACTTCAAGAGCAACTTCGACCTGGCCGAGGATGCC
AAACTGCAGCTGAGCAAGGACACCTACGACGACGACCTGGACAACCTGCTGGCCCAGATCGGCGACCAGT
ACGCCGACCTGTTTCTGGCCGCCAAGAACCTGTCCGACGCCATCCTGCTGAGCGACATCCTGAGAGTGAA
CACCGAGATCACCAAGGCCCCCCTGAGCGCCTCTATGATCAAGAGATACGACGAGCACCACCAGGACCTG
ACCCTGCTGAAAGCTCTCGTGCGGCAGCAGCTGCCTGAGAAGTACAAAGAGATTTTCTTCGACCAGAGCA
AGAACGGCTACGCCGGCTACATTGACGGCGGAGCCAGCCAGGAAGAGTTCTACAAGTTCATCAAGCCCAT
CCTGGAAAAGATGGACGGCACCGAGGAACTGCTCGTGAAGCTGAACAGAGAGGACCTGCTGCGGAAGCAG
CGGACCTTCGACAACGGCAGCATCCCCCACCAGATCCACCTGGGAGAGCTGCACGCCATTCTGCGGCGGC
AGGAAGATTTTTACCCATTCCTGAAGGACAACCGGGAAAAGATCGAGAAGATCCTGACCTTCCGCATCCC
CTACTACGTGGGCCCTCTGGCCAGGGGAAACAGCAGATTCGCCTGGATGACCAGAAAGAGCGAGGAAACC
ATCACCCCCTGGAACTTCGAGGAAGTGGTGGACAAGGGCGCTTCCGCCCAGAGCTTCATCGAGCGGATGA
CCAACTTCGATAAGAACCTGCCCAACGAGAAGGTGCTGCCCAAGCACAGCCTGCTGTACGAGTACTTCAC
CGTGTATAACGAGCTGACCAAAGTGAAATACGTGACCGAGGGAATGAGAAAGCCCGCCTTCCTGAGCGGC
GAGCAGAAAAAGGCCATCGTGGACCTGCTGTTCAAGACCAACCGGAAAGTGACCGTGAAGCAGCTGAAAG
AGGACTACTTCAAGAAAATCGAGTGCTTCGACTCCGTGGAAATCTCCGGCGTGGAAGATCGGTTCAACGC
CTCCCTGGGCACATACCACGATCTGCTGAAAATTATCAAGGACAAGGACTTCCTGGACAATGAGGAAAAC
GAGGACATTCTGGAAGATATCGTGCTGACCCTGACACTGTTTGAGGACAGAGAGATGATCGAGGAACGGC
TGAAAACCTATGCCCACCTGTTCGACGACAAAGTGATGAAGCAGCTGAAGCGGCGGAGATACACCGGCTG
GGGCAGGCTGAGCCGGAAGCTGATCAACGGCATCCGGGACAAGCAGTCCGGCAAGACAATCCTGGATTTC
CTGAAGTCCGACGGCTTCGCCAACAGAAACTTCATGCAGCTGATCCACGACGACAGCCTGACCTTTAAAG
AGGACATCCAGAAAGCCCAGGTGTCCGGCCAGGGCGATAGCCTGCACGAGCACATTGCCAATCTGGCCGG
CAGCCCCGCCATTAAGAAGGGCATCCTGCAGACAGTGAAGGTGGTGGACGAGCTCGTGAAAGTGATGGGC
CGGCACAAGCCCGAGAACATCGTGATCGAAATGGCCAGAGAGAACCAGACCACCCAGAAGGGACAGAAGA
ACAGCCGCGAGAGAATGAAGCGGATCGAAGAGGGCATCAAAGAGCTGGGCAGCCAGATCCTGAAAGAACA
CCCCGTGGAAAACACCCAGCTGCAGAACGAGAAGCTGTACCTGTACTACCTGCAGAATGGGCGGGATATG
TACGTGGACCAGGAACTGGACATCAACCGGCTGTCCGACTACGATGTGGACCATATCGTGCCTCAGAGCT
TTCTGAAGGACGACTCCATCGACAACAAGGTGCTGACCAGAAGCGACAAGAACCGGGGCAAGAGCGACAA
CGTGCCCTCCGAAGAGGTCGTGAAGAAGATGAAGAACTACTGGCGGCAGCTGCTGAACGCCAAGCTGATT
ACCCAGAGAAAGTTCGACAATCTGACCAAGGCCGAGAGAGGCGGCCTGAGCGAACTGGATAAGGCCGGCT
TCATCAAGAGACAGCTGGTGGAAACCCGGCAGATCACAAAGCACGTGGCACAGATCCTGGACTCCCGGAT
GAACACTAAGTACGACGAGAATGACAAGCTGATCCGGGAAGTGAAAGTGATCACCCTGAAGTCCAAGCTG
GTGTCCGATTTCCGGAAGGATTTCCAGTTTTACAAAGTGCGCGAGATCAACAACTACCACCACGCCCACG
ACGCCTACCTGAACGCCGTCGTGGGAACCGCCCTGATCAAAAAGTACCCTAAGCTGGAAAGCGAGTTCGT
GTACGGCGACTACAAGGTGTACGACGTGCGGAAGATGATCGCCAAGAGCGAGCAGGAAATCGGCAAGGCT
ACCGCCAAGTACTTCTTCTACAGCAACATCATGAACTTTTTCAAGACCGAGATTACCCTGGCCAACGGCG
AGATCCGGAAGCGGCCTCTGATCGAGACAAACGGCGAAACCGGGGAGATCGTGTGGGATAAGGGCCGGGA
TTTTGCCACCGTGCGGAAAGTGCTGAGCATGCCCCAAGTGAATATCGTGAAAAAGACCGAGGTGCAGACA
GGCGGCTTCAGCAAAGAGTCTATCCTGCCCAAGAGGAACAGCGATAAGCTGATCGCCAGAAAGAAGGACT
GGGACCCTAAGAAGTACGGCGGCTTCGACAGCCCCACCGTGGCCTATTCTGTGCTGGTGGTGGCCAAAGT
GGAAAAGGGCAAGTCCAAGAAACTGAAGAGTGTGAAAGAGCTGCTGGGGATCACCATCATGGAAAGAAGC
AGCTTCGAGAAGAATCCCATCGACTTTCTGGAAGCCAAGGGCTACAAAGAAGTGAAAAAGGACCTGATCA
TCAAGCTGCCTAAGTACTCCCTGTTCGAGCTGGAAAACGGCCGGAAGAGAATGCTGGCCTCTGCCGGCGA
ACTGCAGAAGGGAAACGAACTGGCCCTGCCCTCCAAATATGTGAACTTCCTGTACCTGGCCAGCCACTAT
GAGAAGCTGAAGGGCTCCCCCGAGGATAATGAGCAGAAACAGCTGTTTGTGGAACAGCACAAGCACTACC
TGGACGAGATCATCGAGCAGATCAGCGAGTTCTCCAAGAGAGTGATCCTGGCCGACGCTAATCTGGACAA
AGTGCTGTCCGCCTACAACAAGCACCGGGATAAGCCCATCAGAGAGCAGGCCGAGAATATCATCCACCTG
TTTACCCTGACCAATCTGGGAGCCCCTGCCGCCTTCAAGTACTTTGACACCACCATCGACCGGAAGAGGT
ACACCAGCACCAAAGAGGTGCTGGACGCCACCCTGATCCACCAGAGCATCACCGGCCTGTACGAGACACG
GATCGACCTGTCTCAGCTGGGAGGCGACAAGCGACCTGCCGCCACAAAGAAGGCTGGACAGGCTAAGAAG
AAGAAAGATTACAAAGACGATGACGATAAGGGATCCGGCGCAACAAACTTCTCTCTGCTGAAACAAGCCG
GAGATGTCGAAGAGAATCCTGGACCGACCGAGTACAAGCCCACGGTGCGCCTCGCC
